Addgene plasmid #171314: pFTK042
Purpose: Part Plasmid Entry Vector (LVL0) from the Fungal Modular Cloning ToolKit.
Depositing lab: Arnold Driessen. Depositing organization: University of Groningen. Publication: Modular Synthetic Biology Toolkit for Filamentous Fungi. Mozsik L, Pohl C, Meyer V, Bovenberg RAL, Nygard Y, Driessen AJM. ACS Synth Biol. 2021 Nov 2. doi: 10.1021/acssynbio.1c00260. PubMed 34726388.
Backbone
  Vector backbone: pICH41308
  Vector type: Bacterial Expression, Yeast Expression, Synthetic Biology
Growth in bacteria
  Bacterial resistance: Spectinomycin, 50 μg/mL
  Growth temperature: 37°C
  Growth strain: DH5alpha
  Copy number: High Copy
Gene/Insert
  Gene/Insert name: hisB AN6536.2 histidine, selection marker
  Species: Penicillium, Aspergillus, or other fungal sources
  Mutation: n/a
  Cloning method: Restriction Enzyme; 5′ cloning site Unknown (unknown if destroyed)
Terms and licenses: Academic/Nonprofit Terms; Industry Terms: Not Available to Industry
How to cite: pFTK042 was a gift from Arnold Driessen (Addgene plasmid # 171314 ; http://n2t.net/addgene:171314 ; RRID:Addgene_171314)
