[The description below was written by a language model from this plasmid's Addgene catalogue record and pLannotate feature annotations shown in this document.]
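Description:
pFTK042 is a level 0 (LVL0) part plasmid from the Fungal Modular Cloning ToolKit, a synthetic-biology collection for assembling genetic constructs in filamentous fungi. It is built on the pICH41308 backbone, a MoClo-style entry vector, and the sequenced plasmid is small, at just under 3 kb. Propagation in E. coli relies on a high-copy ColE1/pUC-type origin, and selection is by spectinomycin through the aadA aminoglycoside adenylyltransferase gene. The annotation also picks up an AmpR (bla) promoter upstream of this marker, along with short fragments of an integrase and of a gentamicin acetyltransferase. These are probably remnants of the integron context from which aadA cassettes are commonly derived, not functional genes. A short lacI fragment is likewise annotated next to the insert.

The stored part is hisB (AN6536.2), recorded as a histidine selection marker from a fungal source; the record lists the species only as Penicillium, Aspergillus or other fungi. The feature table shows a single coding sequence of about 720 bp in this position, labelled HIS3 by homology to a yeast imidazoleglycerol-phosphate dehydratase, which is consistent with hisB encoding the equivalent histidine biosynthesis enzyme. No fungal promoter or terminator is annotated around it, so the plasmid appears to carry the coding sequence as a standalone part, although the record does not state this explicitly. The flanking cloning sites are also not stated. As a level 0 part, it is meant to be combined with promoter and terminator parts from the toolkit into a transcription unit, giving an auxotrophic marker that restores histidine prototrophy in histidine-requiring fungal host strains.
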