Features (pLannotate 1.2.2; 7 found; start..end, strand, type, name):
    110..214     +  promoter       AmpR promoter: bla
    205..285     -  CDS            int (fragment): INT2_ECOLX - Protein inferred from homology: Swiss-Prot protein existence level 3. Putative integrase believed to be involved in the insertion of antibiotic resistance genes into plasmids and transposons. From Escherichia coli.
    373..429     +  CDS            GmR (fragment): gentamycin acetyltransferase; aacC1; confers resistance to gentamycin
    436..1224    +  CDS            aadA: S3AD_ECOLX - Experimental evidence at protein level: Swiss-Prot protein existence level 1. Mediates bacterial resistance to the antibiotics streptomycin and spectinomycin. From Escherichia coli.
   1398..1986    +  rep_origin     ori: high-copy-number ColE1/pMB1/pBR322/pUC origin of replication
   2169..2218    +  CDS            lacI (fragment): lac repressor; lacI; The lac repressor binds to the lac operator to inhibit transcription in E. coli. This inhibition can be relieved by adding lactose or isopropyl-β-D-thiogalactopyranoside (IPTG).
   2250..2969    +  CDS            HIS3: HIS7_CANHU - Experimental evidence at protein level: Swiss-Prot protein existence level 1. From Candida humilis (Sour dough yeast) (Kazachstania humilis).
>Addgene plasmid #171314 | pFTK042 | addgene full sequence | sequence record 350320 | Addgene NGS Result
GTGGCTCTTCAGTGGACGAAAGGGCCTCGTGATACGCCTATTTTTATAGGTTAATGTCATGATAATAATG
GTTTCTTAGACGTCAGGTGGCACTTTTCGGGGAAATGTGCGCGGAACCCCTATTTGTTTATTTTTCTAAA
TACATTCAAATATGTATCCGCTCATGAGACAATAACCCTGATAAATGCTTCAATAATATTGAAAAAGGAA
GAGTATGCGCTCACGCAACTGGTCCAGAACCTTGACCGAACGCAGCGGTGGTAACGGCGCAGTGGCGGTT
TTCATGGCTTGTTATGACTGTTTTTTTTTGGGGTACAGTCTATGCCTCGGGCATCCAAGCAGCAAGCGCG
TTACGCCGTGGGTCGATGTTTGATGTTATGGAGCAGCAACGATGTTACGCAGCAGGGCAGTCGCCCTAAA
ACAAAGTTAAACATCATGAGGGAAGCGGTGATCGCCGAAGTATCGACTCAACTATCAGAGGTAGTTGGCG
TCATCGAGCGCCATCTCGAACCGACGTTGCTGGCCGTACATTTGTACGGCTCCGCAGTGGATGGCGGCCT
GAAGCCACACAGCGATATTGATTTGCTGGTTACGGTGACCGTAAGGCTTGATGAAACAACGCGGCGAGCT
TTGATCAACGACCTTTTGGAAACTTCGGCTTCCCCTGGAGAGAGCGAGATTCTCCGCGCTGTAGAAGTCA
CCATTGTTGTGCACGACGACATCATTCCGTGGCGTTATCCAGCTAAGCGCGAACTGCAATTTGGAGAATG
GCAGCGCAATGACATTCTTGCAGGTATCTTCGAGCCAGCCACGATCGACATTGATCTGGCTATCTTGCTG
ACAAAAGCAAGAGAACATAGCGTTGCCTTGGTAGGTCCAGCGGCGGAGGAACTCTTTGATCCGGTTCCTG
AACAGGATCTATTTGAGGCGCTAAATGAAACCTTAACGCTATGGAACTCGCCGCCCGACTGGGCTGGCGA
TGAGCGAAATGTAGTGCTTACGTTGTCCCGCATTTGGTACAGCGCAGTAACCGGCAAAATCGCGCCGAAG
GATGTCGCTGCCGACTGGGCAATGGAGCGCCTGCCGGCCCAGTATCAGCCCGTCATACTTGAAGCTAGAC
AGGCTTATCTTGGACAAGAAGAAGATCGCTTGGCCTCGCGCGCAGATCAGTTGGAAGAATTTGTCCATTA
CGTAAAAGGCGAGATCACCAAGGTAGTCGGCAAATAACTGTCAGACCAAGTTTACTCATATATACTTTAG
ATTGATTTAAAACTTCATTTTTAATTTAAAAGGATCTAGGTGAAGATCCTTTTTGATAATCTCATGACCA
AAATCCCTTAACGTGAGTTTTCGTTCCACTGAGCGTCAGACCCCGTAGAAAAGATCAAAGGATCTTCTTG
AGATCCTTTTTTTCTGCGCGTAATCTGCTGCTTGCAAACAAAAAAACCACCGCTACCAGCGGTGGTTTGT
TTGCCGGATCAAGAGCTACCAACTCTTTTTCCGAAGGTAACTGGCTTCAGCAGAGCGCAGATACCAAATA
CTGTTCTTCTAGTGTAGCCGTAGTTAGGCCACCACTTCAAGAACTCTGTAGCACCGCCTACATACCTCGC
TCTGCTAATCCTGTTACCAGTGGCTGCTGCCAGTGGCGATAAGTCGTGTCTTACCGGGTTGGACTCAAGA
CGATAGTTACCGGATAAGGCGCAGCGGTCGGGCTGAACGGGGGGTTCGTGCACACAGCCCAGCTTGGAGC
GAACGACCTACACCGAACTGAGATACCTACAGCGTGAGCTATGAGAAAGCGCCACGCTTCCCGAAGGGAG
AAAGGCGGACAGGTATCCGGTAAGCGGCAGGGTCGGAACAGGAGAGCGCACGAGGGAGCTTCCAGGGGGA
AACGCCTGGTATCTTTATAGTCCTGTCGGGTTTCGCCACCTCTGACTTGAGCGTCGATTTTTGTGATGCT
CGTCAGGGGGGCGGAGCCTATGGAAAAACGCCAGCAACGCGGCCTTTTTACGGTTCCTGGCCTTTTGCTG
GCCTTTTGCTCACATGTTCTTTCCTGCGTTATCCCCTGATTCTGTGGATAACCGTATTACCGCCTTTGAG
TGAGCTGATACCGCTCGCCGCAGCCGAACGACCGAGCGCAGCGAGTCAGTGAGCGAGGAAGCGGAAGAGC
GCCCAATACGCAAACCGCCTCTCCCCGCGCGTTGGCCGATTCATTAATCACTCTGTGGTCTCAAATGATG
CCCCTTCCTGCCCGCACAGCATCGCTCTCGCGAAACACCAACGAAACCAAAATCCAGGTTTCTCTCTCTC
TAGATGGCGGCGTTCTCCCTCCCTACGAACCCTCCTCTCACTTTCCCGTACCTACCGACCCTCTTGAAGC
CGAAGCTGCCAAGAAGGGCATCGTCCCAAATAAAGATGCCGCACACGCAACGCAGTTCACGCCGACGCAA
CAAATCACTATCAGCACGGGAATTGGGTTCCTAGACCATATGCTGCACGCACTTGCGAAGCACTCGGGGT
GGAGCTTGGCCATCAGGGCCAAGGGAGACTTATACATCGACGATCACCACACAACTGAGGACACTTTTCT
TGCTCTTGGTACCGCATTTACTACCGCCCTAGGAGCCCGGCAATCCCTCGCGCGATTCGGCCGTGGCGAT
GCCCCTCTGGACGAGGCTCTCTCGTGGGCAGTCATTGATCTCTCTAGCCGGCCATGGGCAGTCATCAACA
TTGGCTTCAAACGCGAAAAGATCGGCGACCTCAGCACGGAGATGATTACGCACGGTCTGCAGAGCTTTGC
GCAGGCGGCTGGTGTTACCCTTCACATTGGCTGCACCTACGGCGACAATGACCATCACCGGGCGGAGAGC
GCGTTCAAGGCACTGGCTGTTGCTATTAGGGCGGCTTGTGCGCGGAGGGTTGAGGGCGAAGTCGGTGCCG
GTGATGTGGTCAGCACCAAAGGTGTGCTCTAAGCTTTGAGACCACGAA
